>Addgene plasmid #242115 | pKC059_pLVX_TetON_TmEnc | addgene full sequence | sequence record 488916 | Addgene NGS Result
TTGAGATCCTTTTTTTCTGCGCGTAATCTGCTGCTTGCAAACAAAAAAACCACCGCTACCAGCGGTGGTT
TGTTTGCCGGATCAAGAGCTACCAACTCTTTTTCCGAAGGTAACTGGCTTCAGCAGAGCGCAGATACCAA
ATACTGTTCTTCTAGTGTAGCCGTAGTTAGGCCACCACTTCAAGAACTCTGTAGCACCGCCTACATACCT
CGCTCTGCTAATCCTGTTACCAGTGGCTGCTGCCAGTGGCGATAAGTCGTGTCTTACCGGGTTGGACTCA
AGACGATAGTTACCGGATAAGGCGCAGCGGTCGGGCTGAACGGGGGGTTCGTGCACACAGCCCAGCTTGG
AGCGAACGACCTACACCGAACTGAGATACCTACAGCGTGAGCTATGAGAAAGCGCCACGCTTCCCGAAGG
GAGAAAGGCGGACAGGTATCCGGTAAGCGGCAGGGTCGGAACAGGAGAGCGCACGAGGGAGCTTCCAGGG
GGAAACGCCTGGTATCTTTATAGTCCTGTCGGGTTTCGCCACCTCTGACTTGAGCGTCGATTTTTGTGAT
GCTCGTCAGGGGGGCGGAGCCTATGGAAAAACGCCAGCAACGCGGCCTTTTTACGGTTCCTGGCCTTTTG
CTGGCCTTTTGCTCACATGTTCTTTCCTGCGTTATCCCCTGATTCTGTGGATAACCGTATTACCGCCTTT
GAGTGAGCTGATACCGCTCGCCGCAGCCGAACGACCGAGCGCAGCGAGTCAGTGAGCGAGGAAGCGGAAG
AGCGCCCAATACGCAAACCGCCTCTCCCCGCGCGTTGGCCGATTCATTAATGCAGCTGGCACGACAGGTT
TCCCGACTGGAAAGCGGGCAGTGAGCGCAACGCAATTAATGTGAGTTAGCTCACTCATTAGGCACCCCAG
GCTTTACACTTTATGCTTCCGGCTCGTATGTTGTGTGGAATTGTGAGCGGATAACAATTTCACACAGGAA
ACAGCTATGACCATGATTACGCCAAGCTCTAGCTAGAGGTCGACGGTAAACGCTAGCAATGTCAAGGCCT
CTCACTCTCTGATATTCATTTCTTTGCAAGTTATAAATACTGAATAATAAGATGACATGAACTACTACTG
CTAGAGATTTTCCACACTGACTAAAAGGGTCTGAGGGATCTCTAGTTACCAGAGTCACACAACAGACGGG
CACACACTACTTGAAGCACTCAAGGCAAGCTTTATTGAGGCTTAAGCAGTGGGTTCCCTAGTTAGCCAGA
GAGCTCCCAGGCTCAGATCTGGTCTAACCAGAGAGACCCAGTACAGGCAAAAAGCAGCTGCTTATATGCA
GGATCTGAGGGCTCGCCACTCCCCAGTCCCGCCCAGGCCACGCCTCCCTGGAAAGTCCCCAGCGGAAAGT
CCCTTGTAGCAAGCTCGATATCAGCAGTTCTTGAAGTACTCCGGATGCAGCTCTCGGGCCACGTGATGAA
ATGCTAGGCGGCTGTCAAACCTCCACTCTAACACTTCTCTCTCCGGGTCATCCATCCCATGCAGGCTCAC
AGGGTGTAACAAGCTGGTGTTCTCTCCTTTATTGGCCTCTTCTACCTTATCTGGCTCAACTGGTACTAGC
TTGTAGCACCATCCAAAGGTCAGTGGATATCTGACCCCTGGCCCTGGTGTGTAGTTCTGCTAATCAGGGA
AGTAGCCTTGTGTGTGGTAGATCCACAGATCAAGGATATCTTGTCTTCGTTGGGAGTGAATTAGCCCTTC
CAGTCCCCTCTTTTCTTTTAAAAAGTGGCTAAGATCTACAGCTGCCTTGTAAGTCATTGGTCTTAAAGGT
ACCTGAGGTGTGACTGGAAAACCCACCTCCTCCTCCTCTTGTGCTTCTAGCCAGGCACAATCAGCATTGG
TAGCTGCTGTATTGCTACTTGTGATTGCTCCATGTTTTTCTAGGTCTCGACTGCAGAATTAATTCCAGGC
GGGGAGGCGGCCCAAAGGGAGATCCGACTCGTCTGAGGGCGAAGGCGAAGACGCGGAAGAGGCCGCAGAG
CCGGCAGCAGGCCGCGGGAAGGAAGGTCCGCTGGATTGAGGGCCGAAGGGACGTAGCAGAAGGACGTCCC
GCGCAGAATCCAGGTGGCAACACAGGCGAGCAGCCATGGAAAGGACGTCAGCTTCCCCGACAACACCACG
GAATTGTCAGTGCCCAACAGCCGAGCCCCTGTCCAGCAGCGGGCAAGGCAGGCGGCGATGAGTTCCGCCG
TGGCAATAGGGAGGGGGAAAGCGAAAGTCCCGGAAAGGAGCTGACAGGTGGTGGCAATGCCCCAACCAGT
GGGGGTTGCGTCAGCAAACACAGTGCACACCACGCCACGTTGCCTGACAACGGGCCACAACTCCTCATAA
AGAGACAGCAACCAGGATTTATACAAGGAGGAGAAAATGAAAGCCATACGGGAAGCAATAGCATGATACA
AAGGCATTAAAGCAGCGTATCCACATAGCGTAAAAGGAGCAACATAGTTAAGAATACCAGTCAATCTTTC
ACAAATTTTGTAATCCAGAGGTTGATTGTTCCAGACGCGTTCAGGCACCGGGCTTGCGGGTCATGCACCA
GGTGCGCGGTCCTTCGGGCACCTCGACGTCGGCGGTGACGGTGAAGCCGAGCCGCTCGTAGAAGGGGAGG
TTGCGGGGCGCGGAGGTCTCCAGGAAGGCGGGCACCCCGGCGCGCTCGGCCGCCTCCACTCCGGGGAGCA
CGACGGCGCTGCCCAGACCCTTGCCCTGGTGGTCGGGCGAGACGCCGACGGTGGCCAGGAACCACGCGGG
CTCCTTGGGCCGGTGCGGCGCCAGGAGGCCTTCCATCTGTTGCTGCGCGGCCAGCCGGGAACCGCTCAAC
TCGGCCATGCGCGGGCCGATCTCGGCGAACACCGCCCCCGCTTCGACGCTCTCCGGCGTGGTCCAGACCG
CCACCGCGGCGCCGTCGTCCGCGACCCACACCTTGCCGATGTCGAGCCCGACGCGCGTGAGGAAGAGTTC
TTGCAGCTCGGTGACCCGCTCGATGTGGCGGTCCGGGTCGACGGTGTGGCGCGTGGCGGGGTAGTCGGCG
AACGCGGCGGCGAGGGTGCGTACGGCCCGGGGGACGTCGTCGCGGGTGGCGAGGCGCACCGTGGGCTTGT
ACTCGGTCATGGTCGCGTTTTGCAAAAGCCTAGGCCTCCAAAAAAGCCTCCTCACTACTTCTGGAATAGC
TCAGAGGCCGAGGCGGCCTCGGCCTCTGCATAAATAAAAAAAATTAGTCAGCCATGGGGCGGAGAATGGG
CGGAACTGGGCGGAGTTAGGGGCGGGATGGGCGGAGTTAGGGGCGGGACTATGGTTGCTGACTAATTGAG
ATGCATGCTTTGCATACTTCTGCCTGCTGGGGAGCCTGGGGACTTTCCACACCTGGTTGCTGACTAATTG
AGATGCATGCTTTGCATACTTCTGCCTGCTGGGGAGCCTGGGGACTTTCCACACCCTAACTGACACACAT
TCGCGCGTTTACCCGGGGAGCATGTCAAGGTCAAAATCGTCAAGAGCGTCAGCAGGCAGCATATCAAGGT
CAAAGTCGTCAAGGGCATCGGCTGGGAGCATGTCTAAGTCAAAATCGTCAAGGGCGTCGGTCGGCCCGCC
GCTTTCGCACTTTAGCTGTTTCTCCAGGCCACATATGATTAGTTCCAGGCCGAAAAGGAAGGCAGGTTCG
GCTCCCTGCCGGTCGAACAGCTCAATTGCTTGTTTCAGAAGTGGGGGCATAGAATCGGTGGTAGGTGTCT
CTCTTTCCTCTTTTGCTACTTGATGCTCCTGTTCCTCCAATACGCAGCCCAGTGTAAAGTGGCCCACGGC
GGACAGAGCGTACAGTGCGTTCTCCAGGGAGAAGCCTTGCTGACACAGGAACGCGAGCTGATTTTCCAGG
GTTTCGTACTGTTTCTCTGTTGGGCGGGTGCCGAGATGCACTTTAGCCCCGTCGCGATGTGAGAGGAGAG
CACAGCGGTATGACTTGGCGTTGTTCCGCAGAAAGTCTTGCCATGACTCGCCTTCCAGGGGGCAGGAGTG
GGTATGATGCCTGTCCAGCATCTCGATTGGCAGGGCATCGAGCAGGGCCCGCTTGTTCTTCACGTGCCAG
TACAGGGTAGGCTGCTCAACTCCCAGCTTTTGAGCGAGTTTCCTTGTCGTCAGGCCTTCGATACCGACTC
CATTGAGTAATTCCAGAGCAGAGTTTATGACTTTGCTCTTGTCCAGTCTAGACATGGTAATTCGATGATC
CCCCTGGGGAGAGAGGTCGGTGATTCGGTCAACGAGGGAGCCGACTGCCGACGTGCGCTCCGGAGGCTTG
CAGAATGCGGAACACCGCGCGGGCAGGAACAGGGCCCACACTACCGCCCCACACCCCGCCTCCCGCACCG
CCCCTTCCCGGCCGCTGCTCTCGGCGCGCCCTGCTGAGCAGCCGCTATTGGCCACAGCCCATCGCGGTCG
GCGCGCTGCCATTGCTCCCTGGCGCTGTCCGTCTGCGAGGGTACTAGTGAGACGTGCGGCTTCCGTTTGT
CACGTCCGGCACGCCGCGAACCGCAAGGAACCTTCCCGACTTAGGGGCGGAGCAGGAAGCGTCGCCGGGG
GGCCCACAAGGGTAGCGGCGAAGATCCGGGTGACGCTGCGAACGGACGTGAAGAATGTGCGAGACCCAGG
GTCGGCGCCGCTGCGTTTCCCGGAACCACGCCCAGAGCAGCCGCGTCCCTGCGCAAACCCAGGGCTGCCT
TGGAAAAGGCGCAACCCCAACCCCGTGGAATTATCACCTCGAGTTTACTCCCTATCAGTGATAGAGAACG
TATGAAGAGTTTACTCCCTATCAGTGATAGAGAACGTATGCAGACTTTACTCCCTATCAGTGATAGAGAA
CGTATAAGGAGTTTACTCCCTATCAGTGATAGAGAACGTATGACCAGTTTACTCCCTATCAGTGATAGAG
AACGTATCTACAGTTTACTCCCTATCAGTGATAGAGAACGTATATCCAGTTTACTCCCTATCAGTGATAG
AGAACGTATAAGCTTTGCTTATGTAAACCAGGGCGCCTATAAAAGAGTGCTGATTTTTTGAGTAAACTTC
AATTCCACAACACTTTTGTCTTATACCAACTTTCCGTACCACTTCCTACCCTCGTAAAGAATTCGCCACC
[795 nt withheld, positions 5181-5975]
TAAACCGGTGCCGGCGGATCCAGACCACCTCCCCTGCGAGCTAAGCTGGACAGCCAATGACGGGTAAGAG
AGTGACATTTTTCACTAACCTAAGACAGGAGGGCCGTCAGAGCTACTGCCTAATCCAAAGACGGGTAAAA
GTGATAAAAATGTATCACTCCAACCTAAGACAGGCGCAGCTTCCGAGGGATTTGAGATCCAGACATGATA
AGATACATTGATGAGTTTGGACAAACCAAAACTAGAATGCAGTGAAAAAAATGCCTTATTTGTGAAATTT
GTGATGCTATTGCCTTATTTGTAACCATTATAAGCTGCAATAAACAAGTTAAGTCGATAAACTGGATCTC
TGCTGTCCCTGTAATAAACCCGAAAATTTTGAATTTTTGTAATTTGTTTTTGTAATTCTTTAGTTTGTAT
GTCTGTTGCTATTATGTCTACTATTCTTTCCCCTGCACTGTACCCCCCAATCCCCCCTTTTCTTTTAAAG
GCGATACCGTCGAGATCCGTTCACTAATCGAATGGATCTGTCTCTGTCTCTCTCTCCACCTTCTTCTTCT
ATTCCTTCGGGCCTGTCGGGTCCCCTCGGGGTTGGGAGGTGGGTCTGAAACGATAATGGTGAATATCCCT
GCCTAACTCTATTCACTATAGAAAGTACAGCAAAAACTATTCTTAAACCTACCAAGCCTCCTACTATCAT
TATGAATAATTTTATATACCACAGCCAATTTGTTATGTTAAACCAATTCCACAAACTTGCCCATTTATCT
AATTCCAATAATTCTTGTTCATTCTTTTCTTGCTGGTTTTGCGATTCTTCAATTAAGGAGTGTATTAAGC
TTGTGTAATTGTTAATTTCTCTGTCCCACTCCATCCAGGTCGTGTGATTCCAAATCTGTTCCAGAGATTT
ATTACTCCAACTAGCATTCCAAGGCACAGCAGTGGTGCAAATGAGTTTTCCAGAGCAACCCCAAATCCCC
AGGAGCTGTTGATCCTTTAGGTATCTTTCCACAGCCAGGATTCTTGCCTGGAGCTGCTTGATGCCCCAGA
CTGTGAGTTGCAACAGATGCTGTTGCGCCTCAATAGCCCTCAGCAAATTGTTCTGCTGCTGCACTATACC
AGACAATAATTGTCTGGCCTGTACCGTCAGCGTCATTGACGCTGCGCCCATAGTGCTTCCTGCTGCTCCC
AAGAACCCAAGGAACAAAGCTCCTATTCCCACTGCTCTTTTTTCTCTCTGCACCACTCTTCTCTTTGCCT
TGGTGGGTGCTACTCCTAATGGTTCAATTTTTACTACTTTATATTTATATAATTCACTTCTCCAATTGTC
CCTCATATCTCCTCCTCCAGGTCTGAAGATCAGCGGCCGGCCGCTTGCTGTGCGGTGGTCTTACTTTTGT
TTTGCTCTTCCTCTATCTTGTCTAAAGCTTCCTTGGTGTCTTTTATCTCTATCCTTTGATGCACACAATA
GAGGGTTGCTACTGTATTATATAATGATCTAAGTTCTTCTGATCCTGTCTGAAGGGATGGTTGTAGCTGT
CCCAGTATTTGTCTACAGCCTTCTGATGTTTCTAACAGGCCAGGATTAACTGCGAATCGTTCTAGCTCCC
TGCTTGCCCATACTATATGTTTTAATTTATATTTTTTCTTTCCCCCTGGCCTTAACCGAATTTTTTCCCA
TCGCGATCTAATTCTCCCCCGCTTAATACTGACGCTCTCGCACCCATCTCTCTCCTTCTAGCCTCCGCTA
GTCAAAATTTTTGGCGTACTCACCAGTCGCCGCCCCTCGCCTCTTGCCGTGCGCGCTTCAGCAAGCCGAG
TCCTGCGTCGAGAGAGCTCCTCTGGTTTCCCTTTCGCTTTCAAGTCCCTGTTCGGGCGCCACTGCTAGAG
ATTTTCCACACTGACTAAAAGGGTCTGAGGGATCTCTAGTTACCAGAGTCACACAACAGACGGGCACACA
CTACTTGAAGCACTCAAGGCAAGCTTTATTGAGGCTTAAGCAGTGGGTTCCCTAGTTAGCCAGAGAGCTC
CCAGGCTCAGATCTGGTCTAACCAGAGAGACCCAGTACAGGCAAAAAGCAGCTGCTTATATGCAGGATCT
GAGGGCTCGCCACTCCCCAGTCCCGCCCAGGCCACGCCTCCCTGGAAAGTCCCCAGCGGAAAGTCCCTTG
TAGCAAGCTCGATATCAGCAGTTCTTGAAGTACTCCGGATGCAGCTCTCGGGCCACGTGATGAAATGCTA
GGCGGCTGTCAAACCTCCACTCTAACACTTCTCTCTCCGGGTCATCCATCCCATGCAGGCTCACAGGGTG
TAACAAGCTGGTGTTCTCTCCTTTATTGGCCTCTTCTACCTTATCTGGCTCAACTGGTACTAGCTTGTAG
CACCATCCAAAGGTCAGTGGATATCTGACCCCTGGCCCTGGTGTGTAGTTCTGCTAATCAGGGAAGTAGC
CTTGTGTGTGGTAGATCCACAGATCAAGGATATCTTGTCTTCTTTGGGAGTGAATTAGCCCTTCCAACTA
CTAAGTTTGTAGTACATATTTAACAAATACAATTTCTTTAAAATGAAAATAATTCAGAGGAATCACAGGT
TTAGAGTAAATGAAACCACAGGTAATTGGCAGTGGTAATAGGGTATGGGGTGGGAAGTTTGGGATGATTT
TGGTTAGCTTGAGTTATCCAGTTGATCCAGACATGATAAGATACATTGATGAGTTTGGACAAACCACAAC
TAGAATGCAGTGAAAAAAATGCTTTATTTGTGAAATTTGTGATGCTATTGCTTTATTTGTAACCATTATA
AGCTGCAATAAACAAGTTGATCTCCCGATCCGTCGACGTCAGGTGGCACTTTTCGGGGAAATGTGCGCGG
AACCCCTATTTGTTTATTTTTCTAAATACATTCAAATATGTATCCGCTCATGAGACAATAACCCTGATAA
ATGCTTCAATAATATTGAAAAAGGAAGAGTATGAGTATTCAACATTTCCGTGTCGCCCTTATTCCCTTTT
TTGCGGCATTTTGCCTTCCTGTTTTTGCTCACCCAGAAACGCTGGTGAAAGTAAAAGATGCTGAAGATCA
GTTGGGTGCACGAGTGGGTTACATCGAACTGGATCTCAACAGCGGTAAGATCCTTGAGAGTTTTCGCCCC
GAAGAACGTTTTCCAATGATGAGCACTTTTAAAGTTCTGCTATGTGGCGCGGTATTATCCCGTATTGACG
CCGGGCAAGAGCAACTCGGTCGCCGCATACACTATTCTCAGAATGACTTGGTTGAGTACTCACCAGTCAC
AGAAAAGCATCTTACGGATGGCATGACAGTAAGAGAATTATGCAGTGCTGCCATAACCATGAGTGATAAC
ACTGCGGCCAACTTACTTCTGACAACGATCGGAGGACCGAAGGAGCTAACCGCTTTTTTGCACAACATGG
GGGATCATGTAACTCGCCTTGATCGTTGGGAACCGGAGCTGAATGAAGCCATACCAAACGACGAGCGTGA
CACCACGATGCCTGTAGCAATGGCAACAACGTTGCGCAAACTATTAACTGGCGAACTACTTACTCTAGCT
TCCCGGCAACAATTAATAGACTGGATGGAGGCGGATAAAGTTGCAGGACCACTTCTGCGCTCGGCCCTTC
CGGCTGGCTGGTTTATTGCTGATAAATCTGGAGCCGGTGAGCGTGGGTCTCGCGGTATCATTGCAGCACT
GGGGCCAGATGGTAAGCCCTCCCGTATCGTAGTTATCTACACGACGGGGAGTCAGGCAACTATGGATGAA
CGAAATAGACAGATCGCTGAGATAGGTGCCTCACTGATTAAGCATTGGTAACTGTCAGACCAAGTTTACT
CATATATACTTTAGATTGATTTAAAACTTCATTTTTAATTTAAAAGGATCTAGGTGAAGATCCTTTTTGA
TAATCTCATGACCAAAATCCCTTAACGTGAGTTTTCGTTCCACTGAGCGTCAGACCCCGTAGAAAAGATC
AAAGGATCTTC
Features (pLannotate 1.2.2; 25 found; start..end, strand, type, name):
      1..589     +  rep_origin     ori: high-copy-number ColE1/pMB1/pBR322/pUC origin of replication
    772..864     +  CDS            lacI (fragment): lac repressor; lacI; The lac repressor binds to the lac operator to inhibit transcription in E. coli. This inhibition can be relieved by adding lactose or isopropyl-β-D-thiogalactopyranoside (IPTG).
    877..898     +  protein_bind   CAP binding site: CAP binding activates transcription in the presence of cAMP. E. coli catabolite activator protein
    913..943     +  promoter       lac promoter: promoter for the E. coli lac operon
    951..967     +  protein_bind   lac operator: The lac repressor binds to the lac operator to inhibit transcription in E. coli. This inhibition can be relieved by adding lactose or isopropyl-β-D-thiogalactopyranoside (IPTG). lac repressor encoded by lacI
   1119..1376    -  LTR            5' LTR (truncated): truncated 5' long terminal repeat (LTR) from HIV-1
   1424..1942    -  CDS            nef (fragment): NEF_HV1BR - Experimental evidence at protein level: Swiss-Prot protein existence level 1. Extracellular Nef protein targets CD4(+) T-lymphocytes for apoptosis by interacting with CXCR4 surface receptors (PubMed:14990729). From Human immunodeficiency virus type 1 group M subtype B (isolate BRU/LAI) (HIV-1).
   1959..2547    -  misc_feature   WPRE: woodchuck hepatitis virus posttranscriptional regulatory element
   2561..3160    -  CDS            PuroR: puromycin N-acetyltransferase; pac from Streptomyces alboniger; confers resistance to puromycin
   3169..3498    -  promoter       SV40 promoter: SV40 enhancer and early promoter
   3509..4255    -  CDS            Tet-On® 3G: modified rtTA protein that binds tightly to promoters containing the tet operator in the presence of doxycycline
   4274..4784    -  promoter       hPGK promoter: human phosphoglycerate kinase 1 promoter
   4801..5168    +  promoter       TRE3GS promoter: 3rd-generation Tet-responsive promoter that can be activated by binding of Tet-On® 3G, modified to eliminate binding sites for endogenous mammalian transcription factors
   5181..5975    +  CDS            MARIT_THEMA (sequence withheld): Experimental evidence at protein level: Swiss-Prot protein existence level 1. Protease that exhibits activity toward chymotrypsin and trypsin substrates. May have antibacterial activity. From Thermotoga maritima (strain ATCC 43589 / DSM 3109 / JCM 10099 / NBRC 100826 / MSB8).
   6171..6305    -  polyA_signal   SV40 poly(A) signal: SV40 polyadenylation signal
   6349..6464    -  misc_feature   cPPT/CTS: central polypurine tract and central termination sequence of HIV-1 (lacking the first T)
   6479..6579    -  CDS            Rev (fragment): human immunodeficiency virus 1 (HIV-1) Rev protein; rev; enhances nuclear export of unspliced and incompletely spliced viral mRNAs
   6956..7189    -  misc_feature   RRE: The Rev response element (RRE) of HIV-1 allows for Rev-dependent mRNA export from the nucleus to the cytoplasm.
   7364..7702    -  CDS            HIV-1 gag (fragment): gag protein from human immunodeficiency virus 1; gag
   7686..7811    -  misc_feature   HIV-1 Ψ: packaging signal of human immunodeficiency virus type 1
   7858..8115    -  LTR            5' LTR (truncated): truncated 5' long terminal repeat (LTR) from HIV-1
   8163..8492    -  CDS            nef (fragment): NEF_HV1BR - Experimental evidence at protein level: Swiss-Prot protein existence level 1. Extracellular Nef protein targets CD4(+) T-lymphocytes for apoptosis by interacting with CXCR4 surface receptors (PubMed:14990729). From Human immunodeficiency virus type 1 group M subtype B (isolate BRU/LAI) (HIV-1).
   8659..8793    -  polyA_signal   SV40 poly(A) signal: SV40 polyadenylation signal
   8841..8945    +  promoter       AmpR promoter: bla
   8946..9806    +  CDS            AmpR: β-lactamase; bla; confers resistance to ampicillin, carbenicillin, and related antibiotics
