[The description below was written by a language model from this plasmid's Addgene catalogue record and pLannotate feature annotations shown in this document.]
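Description:
pKC059_pLVX_TetON_TmEnc is an HIV-1-based lentiviral transfer plasmid built on the pLVX backbone for doxycycline-inducible expression of TmEnc, the encapsulin shell protein from Thermotoga maritima. It is an all-in-one Tet-On design of about 10 kb. In bacteria it replicates from a high-copy ColE1/pUC-type origin and is selected with ampicillin through the bla gene. Remnants of the lac promoter and operator region from the cloning backbone are also annotated.

The viral portion lies on the reverse strand of the deposited sequence and contains the two LTRs (both labelled as truncated 5' LTRs by the automated annotation, with adjacent nef-derived sequence), the Ψ packaging signal with a gag fragment, the RRE for Rev-dependent nuclear export of the genomic RNA, the cPPT/CTS, and a WPRE near the 3' end to enhance transcript expression. In the same orientation as the viral genome, a human PGK promoter drives the Tet-On 3G transactivator, and an SV40 promoter drives puromycin N-acetyltransferase for selecting transduced mammalian cells. The inducible cassette is placed in the opposite orientation. The TRE3GS promoter drives the TmEnc coding sequence, which the annotation tool matched to the T. maritima Swiss-Prot entry for this protein. An SV40 poly(A) signal is annotated just downstream, but on the opposite strand to the coding sequence. PGK and TRE3GS therefore sit back to back and fire divergently.

With doxycycline present, Tet-On 3G binds the tet operators in TRE3GS and switches on encapsulin expression. No epitope tag or fluorescent reporter is annotated. The associated publication concerns a genetically encoded device for storing transcriptome information in mammalian cells, which suggests that this construct supplies the inducible encapsulin component.
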