Addgene plasmid #242115: pKC059_pLVX_TetON_TmEnc
Purpose: Tet- or Dox-inducible expression of TmEnc
Depositing lab: Fei Chen. Depositing organization: Broad Institute. Publication: A genetically encoded device for transcriptome storage in mammalian cells. Chao YK, Wu M, Gong Q, Chen F. Science. 2026 Jan 15:eadz9353. doi: 10.1126/science.adz9353. PubMed 41538410.
Backbone
  Vector backbone: pLVX
  Vector type: Lentiviral
  Selectable markers: Puromycin
Growth in bacteria
  Bacterial resistance: Ampicillin, 100 μg/mL
  Growth temperature: 37°C
  Growth strain: NEB Stable
  Copy number: High Copy
Gene/Insert
  Gene/Insert name: TmEnc (alt name: encapsulin)
  Species: Thermotoga maritima
  Promoter: TRE3GS
  Cloning method: Gibson Cloning
Terms and licenses: Academic/Nonprofit Terms; Industry Terms: Not Available to Industry
Depositor comments: Includes Tet-On3G
How to cite: pKC059_pLVX_TetON_TmEnc was a gift from Fei Chen (Addgene plasmid # 242115 ; http://n2t.net/addgene:242115 ; RRID:Addgene_242115)
